Addgene plasmid #148475: pAc5.1B-lambdaN-HA-DmNot1_1149-1376_AC
Purpose: Insect Expression of DmNot1_1149-1376
Depositing lab: Elisa Izaurralde. Depositing organization: Max Planck Institute for Developmental Biology. Publication: A DDX6-CNOT1 complex and W-binding pockets in CNOT9 reveal direct links between miRNA target recognition and silencing. Chen Y, Boland A, Kuzuoglu-Ozturk D, Bawankar P, Loh B, Chang CT, Weichenrieder O, Izaurralde E. Mol Cell. 2014 Jun 5;54(5):737-50. doi: 10.1016/j.molcel.2014.03.034. Epub 2014 Apr 24. PubMed 24768540.
Backbone
  Vector backbone: Unknown
  Vector type: Insect Expression
Growth in bacteria
  Bacterial resistance: Ampicillin, 100 μg/mL
  Growth temperature: 37°C
  Growth strain: DH5alpha
  Copy number: Low Copy
Gene/Insert
  Gene/Insert name: DmNot1_1149-1376
  Species: D. melanogaster (fly)
  Mutation: 1 silent mutation compared to the sequence given by NCBI: NM_001103772.2.
  Entrez Gene: Not1 (a.k.a. Dmel_CG34407, CG1874, CG1884, CG34407, Dmel\CG34407, Dmel_CG1874, Dmel_CG1884, NOT, NOT1, anon-EST:Liang-1.29, anon-WO0118547.221, clone 1.29, not1)
  Cloning method: Unknown
Terms and licenses: Academic/Nonprofit Terms; Industry Terms: Not Available to Industry
Depositor comments: Plasmids from this collection were made available to the research community and donated after the lab closed. Please note that the sequence provided by the depositing laboratory may be theoretical/predicted or based on Sanger sequencing results. There may be discrepancies between sequencing results obtained by Addgene and the depositor sequence. If an Addgene verified sequence is not available, please contact before placing your order to request that our lab fully sequence the plasmid.
How to cite: pAc5.1B-lambdaN-HA-DmNot1_1149-1376_AC was a gift from Elisa Izaurralde (Addgene plasmid # 148475 ; http://n2t.net/addgene:148475 ; RRID:Addgene_148475)
