[The description below was written by a language model from this plasmid's Addgene catalogue record and pLannotate feature annotations shown in this document.]
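Description:
pAc5.1B-lambdaN-HA-DmNot1_1149-1376_AC is an insect cell expression plasmid of about 6.2 kb. The catalogue lists its backbone as unknown, although the name and the annotated parts point to a pAc5.1B-type vector. It is maintained in E. coli through a ColE1/pUC-family origin and selected with ampicillin via the bla gene and its own promoter. The record lists it as low copy even though the origin is annotated as a high-copy type. A fragment of a tetracycline resistance gene and a small piece of SV40 large T antigen are also detected; as partial matches they are probably non-functional backbone remnants.

Expression is driven by the constitutive Drosophila melanogaster actin 5C promoter. The open reading frame begins with a short fragment of the bacteriophage lambda N protein, the peptide that binds boxB RNA hairpins. According to the name, an HA epitope follows, although the feature table does not annotate one separately. Next come residues 1149–1376 of Drosophila Not1, the scaffold subunit of the CCR4-NOT deadenylase complex. The annotation tool labels this segment by homology to mouse Cnot1, but the record specifies the fly gene, with one silent change relative to the reference transcript. A V5 tag is annotated downstream of the insert; the record does not say whether it is translated in frame or preceded by a stop codon. An SV40 polyadenylation signal follows, annotated on the opposite strand.

The lambdaN fusion suits tethering assays, in which the Not1 fragment is recruited to a boxB-containing reporter mRNA in Drosophila cells to test its effect on translation or mRNA stability. That fits the associated work on CCR4-NOT in miRNA-mediated silencing, though the record states only insect expression as the purpose.
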