Features (pLannotate 1.2.2; 10 found; start..end, strand, type, name):
     56..2568    +  promoter       Ac5 promoter: Drosophila melanogaster actin 5C promoter
   2588..2653    +  CDS            N (fragment): REGN_LAMBD - Experimental evidence at protein level: Swiss-Prot protein existence level 1. Plays a role as a transcriptional antitermination factor that allows the virus to initiate its lytic phase. Activates expression of the delayed viral early genes by modifying host RNA polymerase (RNAP) into a form that is resistant to termination signals. This antitermination function requires the host NusA protein which serves to stabilize the interaction between antitermination protein N and host RNA polymerase. From Escherichia phage lambda (Bacteriophage lambda).
   2663..3439    +  CDS            Cnot1 (fragment): CNOT1_MOUSE - Also known as Kiaa1007. Experimental evidence at protein level: Swiss-Prot protein existence level 1. Scaffolding component of the CCR4-NOT complex which is one of the major cellular mRNA deadenylases and is linked to various cellular processes including bulk mRNA degradation, miRNA-mediated repression, translational repression during translational initiation and general transcription regulation. Additional complex functions may be a consequence of its influence on mRNA expression. Its scaffolding function implies its interaction with the catalytic complex module and diverse RNA-
   3465..3506    +  CDS            V5 tag: epitope tag from simian virus 5
   3606..3740    -  polyA_signal   SV40 poly(A) signal: SV40 polyadenylation signal
   3763..3847    -  CDS            large T antigen (fragment): large T antigen from SV40 (simian virus 40)
   3848..4318    +  CDS            TcR (fragment): tetracycline efflux protein; tet; confers resistance to tetracycline
   4362..4950    -  rep_origin     ori: high-copy-number ColE1/pMB1/pBR322/pUC origin of replication
   5121..5981    -  CDS            AmpR: β-lactamase; bla; confers resistance to ampicillin, carbenicillin, and related antibiotics
   5982..6086    -  promoter       AmpR promoter: bla
>Addgene plasmid #148475 | pAc5.1B-lambdaN-HA-DmNot1_1149-1376_AC | depositor full sequence | sequence record 290923 | Full Sequence
CTTCAAGGAATTAATTCTATATTCTAAAAACACAAATGATACTTCTAAAAAAAATCATGAATGGCATCAA
CTCTGAATCAAATCTTTGCAGATGCACCTACTTCTCATTTCCACTGTCACATCATTTTTCCAGATCTCGC
TGCCTGTTATGTGGCCCACAAACCAAGACACGTTTTATGGCCATTAAAGCTGGCTGATCGTCGCCAAACA
CCAAATACATATCAATATGTACATTCGAGAAAGAAGCGATCAAAGAAGCGTCTTCGGGCGAGTAGGAGAA
TGCGGAGGAGAAGGAGAACGAGCTGATCTAGTATCTCTCCACAATCCAATGCCAACTGACCAACTGGCCA
TATTCGGAGCAATTTGAAGCCAATTTCCATCGCCTGGCGATCGCTCCATTCTTGGCTATATGTTTTTCAC
CGTTCCCGGGGCCATTTTCAAAGACTCGTCGGTAAGATAAGATTGTGTCACTCGCTGTCTCTCTTCATTT
GTCGAAGAATGCTGAGGAATTTCGCGATGACGTCGGCGAGTATTTTGAAGAATGAGAATAATTTGTATTT
ATACGAAAATCAGTTAGTGGAATTTTCTACAAAAACATGTTATCTATAGATAATTTTGTTGCAAAATATG
TTGACTATGACAAAGATTGTATGTATATACCTTTAATGTATTCTCATTTTCTTATGTATTTATAATGGCA
ATGATGATACTGATGATATTTTAAGATGATGCCAGACCACAGGCTGATTTCTGCGTCTTTTGCCGAACGC
AGTGCATGTGCGGTTGTTGTTTTTTGGAATAGTTTCAATTTTCGGACTGTCCGCTTTGATTTCAGTTTCT
TGGCTTATTCAAAAAGCAAAGTAAAGCCAAAAAAGCGAGATGGCAATACCAAATGCGGCAAAACGGTAGT
GGAAGGAAAGGGGTGCGGGGCAGCGGAAGGAAGGGTGGGGCGGGGCGTGGCGGGGTCTGTGGCTGGGCGC
GACGTCACCGACGTTGGAGCCACTCCTTTGACCATGTGTGCGTGTGTGTATTATTCGTGTCTCGCCACTC
GCCGGTTGTTTTTTTCTTTTTATCTCGCTCTCTCTAGCGCCATCTCGTACGCATGCTCAACGCACCGCAT
GTTGCCGTGTCCTTTATGCGTCATTTTGGCTCGAAATAGGCAATTATTTAAACAAAGATTAGTCAACGAA
AACGCTAAAATAAATAAGTCTACAATATGGTTACTTATTGCCATGTGTGTGCAGCCAACGATAGCAACAA
AAGCAACAACACAGTGGCTTTCCCTCTTTCACTTTTTGTTTGCAAGCGCGTGCGAGCAAGACGGCACGAC
CGGCAAACGCAATTACGCTGACAAAGAGCAGACGAAGTTTTGGCCGAAAAACATCAAGGCGCCTGATACG
AATGCATTTGCAATAACAATTGCGATATTTAATATTGTTTATGAAGCTGTTTGACTTCAAAACACACAAA
AAAAAAAATAAAACAAATTATTTGAAAGAGAATTAGGAATCGGACAGCTTATCGTTACGGGCTAACAGCA
CACCGAGACGAAATAGCTTACCTGACGTCACAGCCTCTGGAAGAACTGCCGCCAAGCAGAGAGAGAGAGA
AAAAGAGGGAGAGCAGCTTAGACCGCATGTGCTTGTGTGTGAGGCGTCTCTCTCTTCGTCTCCTGTTTGC
GCAAACGCATAGACTGCACTGAGAAAATCGATTACCTATTTTTTATGAATGAATATTTGCACTATTACTA
TTCAAAACTATTAAGATAGCAATCACATTCAATAGCCAAATACTATACCACCTGAGCGATGCAACGAAAT
GATCAATTTGAGCAAAAATGCTGCATATTTAGGACGGCATCATTATAGAAATGCTTCTTGCTGTGTACTT
TTCTCTCGTCTGGCAGCTGTTTCGCCGTTATTGTTAAAACCGGCTTAAGTTAGGTGTGTTTTCTACGACT
AGTGATGCCCCTACTAGAAGATGTGTGTTGCACAAATGTCCCTGAATAACCAATTTGAAGTGCAGATAGC
AGTAAACGTAAGCTAATATGAATATTATTTAACTGTAATGTTTTAATATCGCTGGACATTACTAATAAAC
CCACTATAAACACATGTACATATGTATGTTTTGGCATACAATGAGTAGTTGGGGAAAAAATGTGTAAAAG
CACCGTGACCATCACAGCATAAAGATAACCAGCTGAAGTATCGAATATGAGTAACCCCCAAATTGAATCA
CATGCCGCAACTGATAGGACCCATGGAAGTACACTCTTCATGGCGATATACAAGACACACACAAGCACGA
ACACCCAGTTGCGGAGGAAATTCTCCGTAAATGAAAACCCAATCGGCGAACAATTCATACCCATATATGG
TAAAAGTTTTGAACGCGACTTGAGAGCGGAGAGCATTGCGGCTGATAAGGTTTTAGCGCTAAGCGGGCTT
TATAAAACGGGCTGCGGGACCAGTTTTCATATCACTACCGTTTGAGTTCTTGTGCTGTGTGGATACTCCT
CCCGACACAAAGCCGCTCCATCAGCCAGCAGTCGTCTAATCCAGAGACCCCGGATCGGGGTACCAACATG
GACGCACAAACACGACGACGTGAGCGTCGCGCTGAGAAACAAGCTCAATGGAAAGCTGCAAACGGTGGAT
CTCCTCCACATATGGCTTACCCATACGATGTTCCAGATTACGCTCCTCCAAGCTTGAATTCTGCAGATAT
CCAGCACAGTGGCGGCCGCTCGAGAGTGCCACCAGAGCCTGTGCAGGACAAAACTGCCTTTATTTTCAAC
AACTTGAGCCAGCTGAACATACCGCAGAAGTGCGATGAGATAAAGGAGATTATGACCAAGGAGTATTGGC
CGTGGCTAGCGCAATATCTGGTCCTCAAACGCGCATCAATGGAGTTCAACTTCCACACACTATATTACAA
CTTTTTGGATGCCCTTAAAAACGGCGAGATCAACCGATTCGTAACCAAAGAGACCCTACGCAACATCAAG
GTACTCTTGCGCTCCGATAAGGGAGTTATTAATTTCTCCGATCGAAGTCTGTTGAAGAACCTCGGACACT
GGTTGGGCATGATGACCTTAGGTCGCAATCGCCCCATCCTGCAGTTGGATCTGGATCTTAAATCCCTTTT
GGCTGAGGCTTACCACAAGGGCCAGCAGGAACTGCTTTTTGTGGTTCCTTTCGTAGCCAAGATCCTTGAG
TCATCCGCCAAGTCTCGCATCTTCCGATCGCCCAATCCATGGACAATGGGTATCATGTACGTGCTTGCTG
AGCTTCACCAGGAGCCAGACCTTAAGCTGAACCTGAAGTTTGAAATCGAAGTACTCTGCAAAACACTTAA
TCTGGAGTTGGCCAAGTTGCGACAAGTGATCTACCTGAAGGATCCCAATCGAACTCACCGGATTGAAGAG
CAGATGTCGTTATCTAGAGGGCCCGCGGTTCGAAGGTAAGCCTATCCCTAACCCTCTCCTCGGTCTCGAT
TCTACGCGTACCGGTCATCATCACCATCACCATTGAGTTTAAACCCGCTGATCAGCCTCGACTGTGCCTT
CTAAGGCCTGAGCTCGCTGATCAGCCTCGATCGAGGATCCAGACATGATAAGATACATTGATGAGTTTGG
ACAAACCACAACTAGAATGCAGTGAAAAAAATGCTTTATTTGTGAAATTTGTGATGCTATTGCTTTATTT
GTAACCATTATAAGCTGCAATAAACAAGTTAACAACAACAATTGCATTCATTTTATGTTTCAGGTTCAGG
GGGAGGTGTGGGAGGTTTTTTAAAGCAAGTAAAACCTCTACAAATGTGGTATGGCTGATTATGATCAGTC
GACCGATGCCCTTGAGAGCCTTCAACCCAGTCAGCTCCTTCCGGTGGGCGCGGGGCATGACTATCGTCGC
CGCACTTATGACTGTCTTCTTTATCATGCAACTCGTAGGACAGGTGCCGGCAGCGCTCTGGGTCATTTTC
GGCGAGGACCGCTTTCGCTGGAGCGCGACGATGATCGGCCTGTCGCTTGCGGTATTCGGAATCTTGCACG
CCCTCGCTCAAGCCTTCGTCACTGGTCCCGCCACCAAACGTTTCGGCGAGAAGCAGGCCATTATCGCCGG
CATGGCGGCCGACGCGCTGGGCTACGTCTTGCTGGCGTTCGCGACGCGAGGCTGGATGGCCTTCCCCATT
ATGATTCTTCTCGCTTCCGGCGGCATCGGGATGCCCGCGTTGCAGGCCATGCTGTCCAGGCAGGTAGATG
ACGACCATCAGGGACAGCTTCAAGGATCGCTCGCGGCTCTTACCAGCCAGCAAAAGGCCAGGAACCGTAA
AAAGGCCGCGTTGCTGGCGTTTTTCCATAGGCTCCGCCCCCCTGACGAGCATCACAAAAATCGACGCTCA
AGTCAGAGGTGGCGAAACCCGACAGGACTATAAAGATACCAGGCGTTTCCCCCTGGAAGCTCCCTCGTGC
GCTCTCCTGTTCCGACCCTGCCGCTTACCGGATACCTGTCCGCCTTTCTCCCTTCGGGAAGCGTGGCGCT
TTCTCAATGCTCACGCTGTAGGTATCTCAGTTCGGTGTAGGTCGTTCGCTCCAAGCTGGGCTGTGTGCAC
GAACCCCCCGTTCAGCCCGACCGCTGCGCCTTATCCGGTAACTATCGTCTTGAGTCCAACCCGGTAAGAC
ACGACTTATCGCCACTGGCAGCAGCCACTGGTAACAGGATTAGCAGAGCGAGGTATGTAGGCGGTGCTAC
AGAGTTCTTGAAGTGGTGGCCTAACTACGGCTACACTAGAAGGACAGTATTTGGTATCTGCGCTCTGCTG
AAGCCAGTTACCTTCGGAAAAAGAGTTGGTAGCTCTTGATCCGGCAAACAAACCACCGCTGGTAGCGGTG
GTTTTTTTGTTTGCAAGCAGCAGATTACGCGCAGAAAAAAAGGATCTCAAGAAGATCCTTTGATCTTTTC
TACGGGGTCTGACGCTCAGTGGAACGAAAACTCACGTTAAGGGATTTTGGTCATGAGATTATCAAAAAGG
ATCTTCACCTAGATCCTTTTAAATTAAAAATGAAGTTTTAAATCAATCTAAAGTATATATGAGTAAACTT
GGTCTGACAGTTACCAATGCTTAATCAGTGAGGCACCTATCTCAGCGATCTGTCTATTTCGTTCATCCAT
AGTTGCCTGACTCCCCGTCGTGTAGATAACTACGATACGGGAGGGCTTACCATCTGGCCCCAGTGCTGCA
ATGATACCGCGAGACCCACGCTCACCGGCTCCAGATTTATCAGCAATAAACCAGCCAGCCGGAAGGGCCG
AGCGCAGAAGTGGTCCTGCAACTTTATCCGCCTCCATCCAGTCTATTAATTGTTGCCGGGAAGCTAGAGT
AAGTAGTTCGCCAGTTAATAGTTTGCGCAACGTTGTTGCCATTGCTGCAGGCATCGTGGTGTCACGCTCG
TCGTTTGGTATGGCTTCATTCAGCTCCGGTTCCCAACGATCAAGGCGAGTTACATGATCCCCCATGTTGT
GCAAAAAAGCGGTTAGCTCCTTCGGTCCTCCGATCGTTGTCAGAAGTAAGTTGGCCGCAGTGTTATCACT
CATGGTTATGGCAGCACTGCATAATTCTCTTACTGTCATGCCATCCGTAAGATGCTTTTCTGTGACTGGT
GAGTACTCAACCAAGTCATTCTGAGAATAGTGTATGCGGCGACCGAGTTGCTCTTGCCCGGCGTCAACAC
GGGATAATACCGCGCCACATAGCAGAACTTTAAAAGTGCTCATCATTGGAAAACGTTCTTCGGGGCGAAA
ACTCTCAAGGATCTTACCGCTGTTGAGATCCAGTTCGATGTAACCCACTCGTGCACCCAACTGATCTTCA
GCATCTTTTACTTTCACCAGCGTTTCTGGGTGAGCAAAAACAGGAAGGCAAAATGCCGCAAAAAAGGGAA
TAAGGGCGACACGGAAATGTTGAATACTCATACTCTTCCTTTTTCAATATTATTGAAGCATTTATCAGGG
TTATTGTCTCATGAGCGGATACATATTTGAATGTATTTAGAAAAATAAACAAATAGGGGTTCCGCGCACA
TTTCCCCGAAAAGTGCCACCTGACGTCTAAGAAACCATTATTATCATGACATTAACCTATAAAAATAGGC
GTATCACGAGGCCCTTTCGT
